>Addgene plasmid #124318 | pAS2-his-24 | addgene full sequence | sequence record 241459 | Addgene NGS Result
AAGGCGATTAAGTTGGGTAACGCCAGGGTTTTCCCAGTCACGACGTTGTAAAACGACGGCCAGTGAGCGC
GCGTAATACGACTCACTATAGGGCGAATTGGAGCTCCACCGCGGACTAGTGGATCCCCCGGGCTGCAGCC
TAGGATGTCTGATTCCGCTGTTGTTGCCGCCGCTGTCGAGCCAAAGGTCCCAAAGGCTAAGGCCGCCAAG
GCCGCCAAGCCAGCCGCCAAGGCCGCCAAGCCAACCAAAGTTGCCAAGGCCAAGGCTCCAGTCGCTCACC
CACCATACATCAACATGATCAAGGAGGCCATCAAGCAGCTCAAGGACCGCAAAGGAGCTTCCAAGCAGGC
AATCCTCAAGTTCATCTCCCAAAACTACAAGCTCGGAGACAATGTCATCCAGATCAATGCTCATCTCCGT
CAGGCTCTCAAGCGTGGTGTCACCAGCAAGGCCCTTGTTCAAGCCGCCGGATCCGGAGCCAACGGACGTT
TCCGTGTGCCAGAGAAGGCCGCCGCCGCCAAGAAGCCAGCAGCAGCCAAGAAGCCAGCAGCAGCCAAGAA
ACCAGCAGCCGCCAAGAAAGCCACTGGAGAGAAGAAGGCAAAGAAGCCAGCCGCTGCCAAGCCAAAGAAG
GCCGCCACCGGAGATAAGAAGGTCAAGAAGGCCAAGAGCCCAAAGAAGGTTGCCAAGCCAGCTGCCAAGA
AGGTCGCCAAGTCTCCAGCCAAGAAGGCCGCTCCAAAGAAGATCGCCAAGCCAGCTGCCAAGAAGGCCGC
CAAGCCAGCCGCCAAGGCCGCATGCAAGCTTTGGAATTCGCTAGCCGGCCATACAAGTAATCCGGATGAT
CGACGCCAACGTCGTTGAATTTTCAAATTTTAAATACTGAATATTTGTTTTTTTTCCTATTATTTATTTA
TTCTCTTTGTGTTTTTTTTCTTGCTTTCTAAAAAATTAATTCAATCCAAATCTAAACATGAGGGGCCCGG
TACCCAGCTTTTGTTCCCTTTAGTGAGGGTTAATTGCGCGCTTGGCGTAATCATGGTCATAGCTGTTTCC
TGTGTGAAATTGTTATCCGCTCACAATTCCACACAACATACGAGCCGGGAGCATAAAGTGTAAAGCCTGG
GGTGCCTAATGAGTGAGCTAACTCACATTAATTGCGTTGCGCTCACTGCCCGCTTTCCAGTCGGGAAACC
TGTCGTGCCAGCTGCATTAATGAATCGGCCAACGCGCGGGGAGAGGCGGTTTGCGTATTGGGCGCTCTTC
CGCTTCCTCGCTCACTGACTCGCTGCGCTCGGTCGTTCGGCTGCGGCGAGCGGTATCAGCTCACCCAAAG
GCGGTAATACGGTTATCCACAGAATCAGGGGATAACGCAGGAAAGAACATGTGAGCAAAAGGCCAGCAAA
AGGCCAGGAACCGTAAAAAGGCCGCGTTGCTGGCGTTTTTCCATAGGCTCCGCCCCCCTGACGAGCATCA
CAAAAATCGACGCTCAAGTCAGAGGTGGCGAAACCCGACAGGACTATAAAGATACCAGGCGTTTCCCCCT
GGAAGCTCCCTCGTGCGCTCTCCTGTTCCGACCCTGCCGCTTACCGGATACCTGTCCGCCTTTCTCCCTT
CGGGAAGCGTGGCGCTTTCTCATAGCTCACGCTGTAGGTATCTCAGTTCGGTGTAGGTCGTTCGCTCCAA
GCTGGGCTGTGTGCACGAACCCCCCGTTCAGCCCGACCGCTGCGCCTTATCCGGTAACTATCGTCTTGAG
TCCAACCCGGTAAGACACGACTTATCGCCACTGGCAGCAGCCACTGGTAACAGGATTAGCAGAGCGAGGT
ATGTAGGCGGTGCTACAGAGTTCTTGAAGTGGTGGCCTAACTACGGCTACACTAGAAGAACAGTATTTGG
TATCTGCGCTCTGCTGAAGCCAGTTACCTTCGGAAAAAGAGTTGGTAGCTCTTGATCCGGCAAACAAACC
ACCGCTGGTAGCGGTGGTTTTTTTGTTTGCAAGCAGCAGATTACGCGCAGAAAAAAAGGATCTCAAGAAG
ATCCTTTGATCTTTTCTACGGGGTCTGACGCTCAGTGGAACGAAAACTCACGTTAAGGGATTTTGGTCAT
GAGATTATCAAAAAGGATCTTCACCTAGATCCTTTTAAATTAAAAATGAAGTTTTAAATCAATCTAAAGT
ATATATGAGTAAACTTGGTCTGACAGTTACCAATGCTTAATCAGTGAGGCACCTATCTCAGCGATCTGCC
TATTTCGTTCATCCATAGTTGCCTGACTCCCCGTCGTGTAGATAACTACGATACGGGAGGGCTTACCATC
TGGCCCCAGTGCTGCAATGATACCGCGAGACCCACGCTCACCGGCTCCAGATTTATCAGCAATAAACCAG
CCAGCCGGAAGGGCCGAGCGCAGAAGTGGTCCTGCAACTTTATCCGCCTCCATCCAGTCTATTAATTGTT
GCCGGGAAGCTAGAGTAAGTAGTTCGCCAGTTAATAGTTTGCGCAACGTTGTTGCCATTGCTACAGGCAT
CGTGGTGTCACGCTCGTCGTTTGGTATGGCTTCATTCAGCTCCGGTTCCCAACGATCAAGGCGAGTTACA
TGATCCCCCATGTTGTGCAAAAAAGCGGTTAGCTCCTTCGGTCCTCCGATCGTTGTCAGAAGTAAGTTGG
CCGCAGTGTTATCACTCATGGTTATGGCAGCACTGCATAATTCTCTTACTGTCATGCCATCCGTAAGATG
CTTTTCTGTGACTGGTGAGTACTCAACCAAGTCATTCTGAGAATAGTGTATGCGGCGACCGAGTTGCTCT
TGCCCGGCGTCAATACGGGATAATACCGCGCCACATAGCAGAACTTTAAAAGTGCTCATCATTGGAAAAC
GTTCTTCGGGGCGAAAACTCTCAAGGATCTTACCGCTGTTGAGATCCAGTTCGATGTAACCCACTCGTGC
ACCCAACTGATCTTCAGCATCTTTTACTTTCACCAGCGTTTCTGGGTGAGCAAAAACAGGAAGGCAAAAT
GCCGCAAAAAAGGGAATAAGGGCGACACGGAAATGTTGAATACTCATACTCTTCCTTTTTCAATATTATT
GAAGCATTTATCAGGGTTATTGTCTCATGAGCGGATACATATTTGAATGTATTTAGAAAAATAAACAAAT
AGGGGTTCCGCGCACATTTCCCCGAAAAGTGCCACCTAAATTGTAAGCGTTAATATTTTGTTAAAATTCG
CGTTAAATTTTTGTTAAATCAGCTCATTTTTTAACCAATAGGCCGAAATCGGCAAAATCCCTTATAAATC
AAAAGAATAGACCGAGATAGGGT
[37 nt withheld, positions 3314-3350]
AAAGAACGTGGACTCCAACGTCAAAGG
[49 nt withheld, positions 3378-3426]
T
[91 nt withheld, positions 3428-3518]
G
[124 nt withheld, positions 3520-3643]
CCCATTCGCCATTCAGGCTGCGCAACTGTTGGGAAGGGCGATCGGTGCGGGCCTCTTCGCTATTACGCCA
GCTGGCGAAAGGGGGATGTGCTGC
Features (pLannotate 1.2.2; 13 found; start..end, strand, type, name):
     74..92      +  promoter       T7 promoter: promoter for bacteriophage T7 RNA polymerase
    115..138     +  misc_feature   MCS (fragment): pBluescript multiple cloning site
    145..732     +  CDS            his-24 (fragment): H24_CAEEL - Also known as H1.1 Experimental evidence at protein level: Swiss-Prot protein existence level 1. Histones H1 are necessary for the condensation of nucleosome chains into higher-order structures. From Caenorhabditis elegans.
    997..1015    -  promoter       T3 promoter: promoter for bacteriophage T3 RNA polymerase
   1060..1076    -  protein_bind   lac operator: The lac repressor binds to the lac operator to inhibit transcription in E. coli. This inhibition can be relieved by adding lactose or isopropyl-β-D-thiogalactopyranoside (IPTG). lac repressor encoded by lacI
   1084..1114    -  promoter       lac promoter: promoter for the E. coli lac operon
   1129..1150    -  protein_bind   CAP binding site: CAP binding activates transcription in the presence of cAMP. E. coli catabolite activator protein
   1163..1255    -  CDS            lacI (fragment): lac repressor; lacI; The lac repressor binds to the lac operator to inhibit transcription in E. coli. This inhibition can be relieved by adding lactose or isopropyl-β-D-thiogalactopyranoside (IPTG).
   1438..2026    -  rep_origin     ori: high-copy-number ColE1/pMB1/pBR322/pUC origin of replication
   2197..3057    -  CDS            AmpR: β-lactamase; bla; confers resistance to ampicillin, carbenicillin, and related antibiotics
   3058..3162    -  promoter       AmpR promoter: bla
   3215..3643    -  rep_origin     f1 ori (sequence partly withheld): f1 bacteriophage origin of replication; arrow indicates direction of (+) strand synthesis
   3648..66      -  CDS            lacZα (fragment) (across the origin): LacZα fragment of β-galactosidase; lacZ fragment
