[The description below was written by a language model from this plasmid's Addgene catalogue record and pLannotate feature annotations shown in this document.]
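Description:
pAS2-his-24 is a small (about 3.7 kb) C. elegans expression backbone built on the pAS2 vector, which the feature table shows to be a pBluescript-type cloning plasmid. It is deposited as an empty backbone. It is maintained in E. coli through a high-copy ColE1/pUC origin and selected with ampicillin via the β-lactamase gene and its native promoter. An f1 phage origin is also present, which in principle allows single-stranded DNA production. Remnants of the parental cloning region flank the payload, namely fragments of lacZα and lacI, the lac promoter, operator and CAP site, a fragment of the multiple cloning site, and opposing T7 and T3 phage promoters.

The payload is the C. elegans his-24 coding sequence, annotated as a fragment of the H1.1 linker histone, placed just downstream of the residual polylinker by Gibson assembly. According to the stated purpose, the vector also supplies the let-858 3'UTR, a commonly used worm 3' regulatory element. The automated annotation does not label it, but an unannotated stretch between the end of his-24 and the T3 promoter is where such an element would be expected to sit. No worm promoter or fluorescent reporter is annotated or listed, so these appear to be left for the user to add.

The intended use is therefore to insert a promoter and a protein of interest to generate his-24 fusions. Because a histone binds chromatin, such fusions generally concentrate the tagged protein in the nucleus, although the record does not describe specific applications.
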