Addgene plasmid #124318: pAS2-his-24
Purpose: (Empty Backbone) Vector Backbone for his-24 fusion and let-858 3'UTR
Depositing lab: Andrew Leifer. Depositing organization: Princeton University.
Backbone
  Vector backbone: pAS2
  Backbone manufacturer: Anuj Sharma/Leifer Lab
  Vector type: Worm Expression
Growth in bacteria
  Bacterial resistance: Ampicillin, 100 μg/mL
  Growth temperature: 37°C
  Growth strain: DH5alpha
  Copy number: High Copy
Gene/Insert
  Gene/Insert name: his-24
  Species: C. elegans (nematode)
  Entrez Gene: his-24 (a.k.a. CELE_M163.3)
  Cloning method: Gibson Cloning
Terms and licenses: Academic/Nonprofit Terms; Industry Terms: Not Available to Industry
How to cite: pAS2-his-24 was a gift from Andrew Leifer (Addgene plasmid # 124318 ; http://n2t.net/addgene:124318 ; RRID:Addgene_124318)
